Addgene plasmid #125544: pYPQ265
Purpose: Gateway entry vector with rAPOBEC1 and zCas9D10A for C-T base editing
Depositing lab: Yiping Qi.
Backbone
  Vector backbone: pNJB91
  Total vector size (bp): 8463
  Vector type: CRISPR
Growth in bacteria
  Bacterial resistance: Spectinomycin, 50 μg/mL
  Growth temperature: 37°C
  Growth strain: DH5alpha
  Copy number: High Copy
Gene/Insert
  Gene/Insert name: rAPOBEC1-zCas9D10A-UGI
Terms and licenses: Academic/Nonprofit Terms; Industry Terms: Not Available to Industry
How to cite: pYPQ265 was a gift from Yiping Qi (Addgene plasmid # 125544)
