[The description below was written by a language model from this plasmid's Addgene catalogue record and pLannotate feature annotations shown in this document.]
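Description:
pYPQ265 is an 8,463 bp Gateway entry vector built on the pNJB91 backbone and catalogued as a CRISPR plasmid for C-to-T base editing. It is maintained in E. coli as a high-copy plasmid through a ColE1/pUC-type origin and selected with spectinomycin via the aadA (SmR) aminoglycoside adenylyltransferase gene. The annotated fragments of an integron Pc promoter, a gentamicin resistance gene, lacI and lacZα appear to be backbone remnants. rrnB T1 and T2 terminators lie upstream of the cloning region, where they would insulate it from read-through transcription.

The payload sits between an attL1 site and an attR5 site, a pairing used in multisite Gateway LR reactions to transfer the cassette into a destination vector alongside other entry modules. It encodes a cytosine base editor fusion, rAPOBEC1-zCas9D10A-UGI. Rat APOBEC1 cytidine deaminase is at the N-terminus, followed by a linker region in which a partial FLAG epitope match is annotated. Next comes Streptococcus pyogenes Cas9, described in the record as the D10A nickase version, and last the uracil-DNA glycosylase inhibitor from Bacillus phage PBS2. In this design, guide-directed Cas9 exposes single-stranded DNA on which the deaminase converts cytosine to uracil. UGI blocks uracil excision repair, and nicking of the unedited strand biases repair toward a stable C-to-T change.

A NOS terminator and polyadenylation signal follows the coding sequence, which suggests use in plants, although the record does not name the target organism. No promoter for the fusion is annotated within the cassette, so expression presumably depends on a promoter supplied after recombination. A T7 promoter lies in reverse orientation beyond attR5.
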