Features (pLannotate 1.2.2; 16 found; start..end, strand, type, name):
     96..119     +  promoter       Pc promoter (fragment): intI1 (promoter lies within the coding sequence); class 1 integron promoter
    295..351     +  CDS            GmR (fragment): gentamycin acetyltransferase; aacC1; confers resistance to gentamycin
    358..1149    +  CDS            SmR: aminoglycoside adenylyltransferase (Murphy, 1985); aadA; confers resistance to spectinomycin and streptomycin
   1242..1830    +  rep_origin     ori: high-copy-number ColE1/pMB1/pBR322/pUC origin of replication
   2013..2105    +  CDS            lacI (fragment): lac repressor; lacI; The lac repressor binds to the lac operator to inhibit transcription in E. coli. This inhibition can be relieved by adding lactose or isopropyl-β-D-thiogalactopyranoside (IPTG).
   2160..2187    -  terminator     rrnB T2 terminator: transcription terminator T2 from the E. coli rrnB gene
   2319..2362    +  terminator     rrnB T1 terminator: Escherichia coli rrnB; transcription terminator T1 from the E. coli rrnB gene
   2409..2445    -  CDS            lacZα (fragment): LacZα fragment of β-galactosidase; lacZ fragment
   2461..2560    +  protein_bind   attL1: mutant version of attL; recombination site for the Gateway® LR reaction LR Clonase™
   2576..3262    +  CDS            Apobec1: ABEC1_RAT - Experimental evidence at protein level: Swiss-Prot protein existence level 1. Catalytic component of the apolipoprotein B mRNA editing enzyme complex which is responsible for the postranscriptional editing of a CAA codon for Gln to a UAA codon for stop in the APOB mRNA. May also play a role in the epigenetic regulation of gene expression by participating in DNA demethylation. From Rattus norvegicus (Rat).
   3359..3378    +  CDS            2xFLAG (fragment): two tandem FLAG® epitope tags
   3434..7534    +  CDS            cas9: CAS9_STRP1 - Also known as csn1 From Streptococcus pyogenes serotype M1.
   7604..7852    +  CDS            UGI: UNGI_BPPB2 - Experimental evidence at protein level: Swiss-Prot protein existence level 1. This protein binds specifically and reversibly to the host uracil-DNA glycosylase, preventing removal of uracil residues from PBS2 DNA by the host uracil-excision repair system. From Bacillus phage PBS2 (Bacteriophage PBS2).
   7913..8165    +  terminator     NOS terminator: nopaline synthase terminator and poly(A) signal
   8210..8333    +  protein_bind   attR5: mutant version of attR; recombination site for the Gateway® LR reaction LR Clonase™
   8351..8369    -  promoter       T7 promoter: promoter for bacteriophage T7 RNA polymerase
>Addgene plasmid #125544 | pYPQ265 | addgene full sequence | sequence record 246279 | Addgene NGS Result
TGGACCAGCCAGGACAGAAATGCCTCGACTTCGCTGCTACCCAAGGTTGCCGGGTGACGCACACCGTGGA
AACGGATGAAGGCACGAACCCAGTGGACATAAGCCTGTTCGGTTCGTAAGCTGTAATGCAAGTAGCGTAT
GCGCTCACGCAACTGGTCCAGAACCTTGACCGAACGCAGCGGTGGTAACGGCGCAGTGGCGGTTTTCATG
GCTTGTTATGACTGTTTTTTTGGGGTACAGTCTATGCCTCGGGCATCCAAGCAGCAAGCGCGTTACGCCG
TGGGTCGATGTTTGATGTTATGGAGCAGCAACGATGTTACGCAGCAGGGCAGTCGCCCTAAAACAAAGTT
AAACATTATGAGGGAAGCGGTGATCGCCGAAGTATCGACTCAACTATCAGAGGTAGTTGGCGTCATCGAG
CGCCATCTCGAACCGACGTTGCTGGCCGTACATTTGTACGGCTCCGCAGTGGATGGCGGCCTGAAGCCAC
ACAGTGATATTGATTTGCTGGTTACGGTGACCGTAAGGCTTGATGAAACAACGCGGCGAGCTTTGATCAA
CGACCTTTTGGAAACTTCGGCTTCCCCTGGAGAGAGCGAGATTCTCCGCGCTGTAGAAGTCACCATTGTT
GTGCACGACGACATCATTCCGTGGCGTTATCCAGCTAAGCGCGAACTGCAATTTGGAGAATGGCAGCGCA
ATGACATTCTTGCAGGTATCTTCGAGCCAGCCACGATCGACATTGATCTGGCTATCTTGCTGACAAAAGC
AAGAGAACATAGCGTTGCCTTGGTAGGTCCAGCGGCGGAGGAACTCTTTGATCCGGTTCCTGAACAGGAT
CTATTTGAGGCGCTAAATGAAACCTTAACGCTATGGAACTCGCCGCCCGACTGGGCTGGCGATGAGCGAA
ATGTAGTGCTTACGTTGTCCCGCATTTGGTACAGCGCAGTAACCGGCAAAATCGCGCCGAAGGATGTCGC
TGCCGACTGGGCAATGGAGCGCCTGCCGGCCCAGTATCAGCCCGTCATACTTGAAGCTAGACAGGCTTAT
CTTGGACAAGAAGAAGATCGCTTGGCCTCGCGCGCAGATCAGTTGGAAGAATTTGTCCACTACGTGAAAG
GCGAGATCACCAAGGTAGTCGGCAAATAACCCTCGAGCCACCCATGACCAAAATCCCTTAACGTGAGTTA
CGCGTCGTTCCACTGAGCGTCAGACCCCGTAGAAAAGATCAAAGGATCTTCTTGAGATCCTTTTTTTCTG
CGCGTAATCTGCTGCTTGCAAACAAAAAAACCACCGCTACCAGCGGTGGTTTGTTTGCCGGATCAAGAGC
TACCAACTCTTTTTCCGAAGGTAACTGGCTTCAGCAGAGCGCAGATACCAAATACTGTTCTTCTAGTGTA
GCCGTAGTTAGGCCACCACTTCAAGAACTCTGTAGCACCGCCTACATACCTCGCTCTGCTAATCCTGTTA
CCAGTGGCTGCTGCCAGTGGCGATAAGTCGTGTCTTACCGGGTTGGACTCAAGACGATAGTTACCGGATA
AGGCGCAGCGGTCGGGCTGAACGGGGGGTTCGTGCACACAGCCCAGCTTGGAGCGAACGACCTACACCGA
ACTGAGATACCTACAGCGTGAGCTATGAGAAAGCGCCACGCTTCCCGAAGGGAGAAAGGCGGACAGGTAT
CCGGTAAGCGGCAGGGTCGGAACAGGAGAGCGCACGAGGGAGCTTCCAGGGGGAAACGCCTGGTATCTTT
ATAGTCCTGTCGGGTTTCGCCACCTCTGACTTGAGCGTCGATTTTTGTGATGCTCGTCAGGGGGGCGGAG
CCTATGGAAAAACGCCAGCAACGCGGCCTTTTTACGGTTCCTGGCCTTTTGCTGGCCTTTTGCTCACATG
TTCTTTCCTGCGTTATCCCCTGATTCTGTGGATAACCGTATTACCGCCTTTGAGTGAGCTGATACCGCTC
GCCGCAGCCGAACGACCGAGCGCAGCGAGTCAGTGAGCGAGGAAGCGGAAGAGCGCCCAATACGCAAACC
GCCTCTCCCCGCGCGTTGGCCGATTCATTAATGCAGCTGGCACGACAGGTTTCCCGACTGGAAAGCGGGC
AGTGAGCGCAACGCAATTAATACGCGTACCGCGAGCCAGGAAGAGTTTGTAGAAACGCAAAAAGGCCATC
CGTCAGGATGGCCTTCTGCTTAGTTTGATGCCTGGCAGTTTATGGCGGGCGTCCTGCCCGCCACCCTCCG
GGCCGTTGCTTCACAACGTTCAAATCCGCTCCCGGCGGATTTGTCCTACTCAGGAGAGCGTTCACCGACA
AACAACAGATAAAACGAAAGGCCCAGTCTTCCGACTGAGCCTTTCGTTTTATTTGATGCCTGGCAGTTCC
CTACTCTCGCGTTAACGCTTGCATGGATGTTTTCCCAGTCACGACGTTGTAAAACGACGGCCAGTCTTAA
GCTCGGGCCCCAAATAATGATTTTATTTTGACTGATAGTGACCTGTTCGTTGCAACAAATTGATGAGCAA
TGCTTTTTTATAATGCCAACTTTGTACAAAAAAGCAGGCTCCGAATTCGCCCTTCATGAGTTCTGAAACA
GGTCCAGTGGCTGTCGATCCGACTCTGAGGAGGCGCATCGAACCACACGAATTTGAGGTTTTTTTTGATC
CAAGAGAGCTTCGCAAGGAAACTTGTCTCCTGTATGAGATAAATTGGGGAGGAAGACATAGTATCTGGAG
ACACACAAGCCAGAACACCAATAAGCATGTCGAAGTTAACTTCATCGAAAAATTTACGACCGAACGCTAC
TTTTGTCCTAATACACGCTGCAGTATCACTTGGTTCCTTTCGTGGTCACCTTGCGGTGAATGTTCCAGAG
CAATTACGGAGTTTCTCTCGAGATATCCACACGTTACACTTTTCATTTACATAGCTCGGCTTTATCATCA
CGCAGATCCGAGAAATCGCCAGGGGCTGCGCGATCTGATTTCGTCCGGTGTCACCATTCAAATTATGACT
GAGCAGGAATCTGGATACTGCTGGCGCAACTTCGTGAACTACAGTCCGTCGAATGAAGCGCACTGGCCGA
GATATCCCCATCTCTGGGTGCGCTTGTATGTTTTGGAGCTTTATTGTATCATCTTGGGATTGCCACCTTG
TCTTAATATATTGCGCCGGAAACAACCGCAGCTCACTTTTTTCACCATTGCTCTGCAGTCTTGTCACTAC
CAACGCCTCCCCCCGCACATCCTGTGGGCCACAGGCCTTAAATCAGGTTCTGAGACCCCTGGCACAAGTG
AGTCAGCAACACCCGAGTCCACCATGGATTACAAGGACCACGACGGGGATTACAAGGACCACGACATTGA
TTACAAGGATGATGATGACAAGATGGCTCCGAAGAAGAAGAGGAAGGTTGGCATCCACGGGGTGCCAGCT
GCTGACAAGAAGTACTCGATCGGCCTCGCTATTGGGACTAACTCTGTTGGCTGGGCCGTGATCACCGACG
AGTACAAGGTGCCCTCAAAGAAGTTCAAGGTCCTGGGCAACACCGATCGGCATTCCATCAAGAAGAATCT
CATTGGCGCTCTCCTGTTCGACAGCGGCGAGACGGCTGAGGCTACGCGGCTCAAGCGCACCGCCCGCAGG
CGGTACACGCGCAGGAAGAATCGCATCTGCTACCTGCAGGAGATTTTCTCCAACGAGATGGCGAAGGTTG
ACGATTCTTTCTTCCACAGGCTGGAGGAGTCATTCCTCGTGGAGGAGGATAAGAAGCACGAGCGGCATCC
AATCTTCGGCAACATTGTCGACGAGGTTGCCTACCACGAGAAGTACCCTACGATCTACCATCTGCGGAAG
AAGCTCGTGGACTCCACAGATAAGGCGGACCTCCGCCTGATCTACCTCGCTCTGGCCCACATGATTAAGT
TCAGGGGCCATTTCCTGATCGAGGGGGATCTCAACCCGGACAATAGCGATGTTGACAAGCTGTTCATCCA
GCTCGTGCAGACGTACAACCAGCTCTTCGAGGAGAACCCCATTAATGCGTCAGGCGTCGACGCGAAGGCT
ATCCTGTCCGCTAGGCTCTCGAAGTCTCGGCGCCTCGAGAACCTGATCGCCCAGCTGCCGGGCGAGAAGA
AGAACGGCCTGTTCGGGAATCTCATTGCGCTCAGCCTGGGGCTCACGCCCAACTTCAAGTCGAATTTCGA
TCTCGCTGAGGACGCCAAGCTGCAGCTCTCCAAGGACACATACGACGATGACCTGGATAACCTCCTGGCC
CAGATCGGCGATCAGTACGCGGACCTGTTCCTCGCTGCCAAGAATCTGTCGGACGCCATCCTCCTGTCTG
ATATTCTCAGGGTGAACACCGAGATTACGAAGGCTCCGCTCTCAGCCTCCATGATCAAGCGCTACGACGA
GCACCATCAGGATCTGACCCTCCTGAAGGCGCTGGTCAGGCAGCAGCTCCCCGAGAAGTACAAGGAGATC
TTCTTCGATCAGTCGAAGAACGGCTACGCTGGGTACATTGACGGCGGGGCCTCTCAGGAGGAGTTCTACA
AGTTCATCAAGCCGATTCTGGAGAAGATGGACGGCACGGAGGAGCTGCTGGTGAAGCTCAATCGCGAGGA
CCTCCTGAGGAAGCAGCGGACATTCGATAACGGCAGCATCCCACACCAGATTCATCTCGGGGAGCTGCAC
GCTATCCTGAGGAGGCAGGAGGACTTCTACCCTTTCCTCAAGGATAACCGCGAGAAGATCGAGAAGATTC
TGACTTTCAGGATCCCGTACTACGTCGGCCCACTCGCTAGGGGCAACTCCCGCTTCGCTTGGATGACCCG
CAAGTCAGAGGAGACGATCACGCCGTGGAACTTCGAGGAGGTGGTCGACAAGGGCGCTAGCGCTCAGTCG
TTCATCGAGAGGATGACGAATTTCGACAAGAACCTGCCAAATGAGAAGGTGCTCCCTAAGCACTCGCTCC
TGTACGAGTACTTCACAGTCTACAACGAGCTGACTAAGGTGAAGTATGTGACCGAGGGCATGAGGAAGCC
GGCTTTCCTGTCTGGGGAGCAGAAGAAGGCCATCGTGGACCTCCTGTTCAAGACCAACCGGAAGGTCACG
GTTAAGCAGCTCAAGGAGGACTACTTCAAGAAGATTGAGTGCTTCGATTCGGTCGAGATCTCTGGCGTTG
AGGACCGCTTCAACGCCTCCCTGGGGACCTACCACGATCTCCTGAAGATCATTAAGGATAAGGACTTCCT
GGACAACGAGGAGAATGAGGATATCCTCGAGGACATTGTGCTGACACTCACTCTGTTCGAGGACCGGGAG
ATGATCGAGGAGCGCCTGAAGACTTACGCCCATCTCTTCGATGACAAGGTCATGAAGCAGCTCAAGAGGA
GGAGGTACACCGGCTGGGGGAGGCTGAGCAGGAAGCTCATCAACGGCATTCGGGACAAGCAGTCCGGGAA
GACGATCCTCGACTTCCTGAAGAGCGATGGCTTCGCGAACCGCAATTTCATGCAGCTGATTCACGATGAC
AGCCTCACATTCAAGGAGGATATCCAGAAGGCTCAGGTGAGCGGCCAGGGGGACTCGCTGCACGAGCATA
TCGCGAACCTCGCTGGCTCGCCAGCTATCAAGAAGGGGATTCTGCAGACCGTGAAGGTTGTGGACGAGCT
GGTGAAGGTCATGGGCAGGCACAAGCCTGAGAACATCGTCATTGAGATGGCCCGGGAGAATCAGACCACG
CAGAAGGGCCAGAAGAACTCACGCGAGAGGATGAAGAGGATCGAGGAGGGCATTAAGGAGCTGGGGTCCC
AGATCCTCAAGGAGCACCCGGTGGAGAACACGCAGCTGCAGAATGAGAAGCTCTACCTGTACTACCTCCA
GAATGGCCGCGATATGTATGTGGACCAGGAGCTGGATATTAACAGGCTCAGCGATTACGACGTCGATCAT
ATCGTTCCACAGTCATTCCTGAAGGATGACTCCATTGACAACAAGGTCCTCACCAGGTCGGACAAGAACC
GGGGCAAGTCTGATAATGTTCCTTCAGAGGAGGTCGTTAAGAAGATGAAGAACTACTGGCGCCAGCTCCT
GAATGCCAAGCTGATCACGCAGCGGAAGTTCGATAACCTCACAAAGGCTGAGAGGGGCGGGCTCTCTGAG
CTGGACAAGGCGGGCTTCATCAAGAGGCAGCTGGTCGAGACACGGCAGATCACTAAGCACGTTGCGCAGA
TTCTCGACTCACGGATGAACACTAAGTACGATGAGAATGACAAGCTGATCCGCGAGGTGAAGGTCATCAC
CCTGAAGTCAAAGCTCGTCTCCGACTTCAGGAAGGATTTCCAGTTCTACAAGGTTCGGGAGATCAACAAT
TACCACCATGCCCATGACGCGTACCTGAACGCGGTGGTCGGCACAGCTCTGATCAAGAAGTACCCAAAGC
TCGAGAGCGAGTTCGTGTACGGGGACTACAAGGTTTACGATGTGAGGAAGATGATCGCCAAGTCGGAGCA
GGAGATTGGCAAGGCTACCGCCAAGTACTTCTTCTACTCTAACATTATGAATTTCTTCAAGACAGAGATC
ACTCTGGCCAATGGCGAGATCCGGAAGCGCCCCCTCATCGAGACGAACGGCGAGACGGGGGAGATCGTGT
GGGACAAGGGCAGGGATTTCGCGACCGTCAGGAAGGTTCTCTCCATGCCACAAGTGAATATCGTCAAGAA
GACAGAGGTCCAGACTGGCGGGTTCTCTAAGGAGTCAATTCTGCCTAAGCGGAACAGCGACAAGCTCATC
GCCCGCAAGAAGGACTGGGATCCGAAGAAGTACGGCGGGTTCGACAGCCCCACTGTGGCCTACTCGGTCC
TGGTTGTGGCGAAGGTTGAGAAGGGCAAGTCCAAGAAGCTCAAGAGCGTGAAGGAGCTGCTGGGGATCAC
GATTATGGAGCGCTCCAGCTTCGAGAAGAACCCGATCGATTTCCTGGAGGCGAAGGGCTACAAGGAGGTG
AAGAAGGACCTGATCATTAAGCTCCCCAAGTACTCACTCTTCGAGCTGGAGAACGGCAGGAAGCGGATGC
TGGCTTCCGCTGGCGAGCTGCAGAAGGGGAACGAGCTGGCTCTGCCGTCCAAGTATGTGAACTTCCTCTA
CCTGGCCTCCCACTACGAGAAGCTCAAGGGCAGCCCCGAGGACAACGAGCAGAAGCAGCTGTTCGTCGAG
CAGCACAAGCATTACCTCGACGAGATCATTGAGCAGATTTCCGAGTTCTCCAAGCGCGTGATCCTGGCCG
ACGCGAATCTGGATAAGGTCCTCTCCGCGTACAACAAGCACCGCGACAAGCCAATCAGGGAGCAGGCTGA
GAATATCATTCATCTCTTCACCCTGACGAACCTCGGCGCCCCTGCTGCTTTCAAGTACTTCGACACAACT
ATCGATCGCAAGAGGTACACAAGCACTAAGGAGGTCCTGGACGCGACCCTCATCCACCAGTCGATTACCG
GCCTCTACGAGACGCGCATCGACCTGTCTCAGCTCGGGGGCGACAAGCGGCCAGCGGCGACGAAGAAGGC
GGGGCAGGCGAAGAAGAAGAAGGGAGACGGATCAGGCGGGTCAACAAACCTCAGTGACATCATAGAGAAG
GAAACTGGTAAGCAACTGGTTATTCAAGAGAGCATTCTGATGCTCCCTGAGGAAGTCGAGGAAGTTATAG
GAAACAAGCCTGAGAGCGATATACTCGTGCATACGGCGTATGACGAGAGCACGGATGAAAATGTGATGCT
CTTGACCAGCGATGCGCCAGAATATAAACCCTGGGCACTGGTTATTCAGGACTCTAACGGGGAAAATAAA
ATCAAGATGCTCTCAGGTGGCTCCCCAAAGAAGAAACGCAAGGTCAATTGAAGCTTGCGGCCGCCGACGT
CCGATCGTTCAAACATTTGGCAATAAAGTTTCTTAAGATTGAATCCTGTTGCCGGTCTTGCGATGATTAT
CATATAATTTCTGTTGAATTACGTTAAGCATGTAATAATTAACATGTAATGCATGACGTTATTTATGAGA
TGGGTTTTTATGATTAGAGTCCCGCAATTATACATTTAATACGCGATAGAAAACAAAATATAGCGCGCAA
ACTAGGATAAATTATCGCGCGCGGTGTCATCTATGTTACTAGATCGGGAATTGATCCCCCCTCGACAGCT
TCCGGAAAGGGCGAATTCGCAACTTTGTATACAAAAGTTGAACGAGAAACGTAAAATGATATAAATATCA
ATATATTAAATTAGATTTTGCATAAAAAACAGACTACATAATACTGTAAAACACAACATATCCAGTCACT
ATGCCATCCAGCTGATATCCCCTATAGTGAGTCGTATTACATGGTCATAGCTGTTTCCTGGCAGCTCTGG
CCCGTGTCTCAAAATCTCTGATGTTACATTGCACAAGATAAAAATATATCATCATGCCTCCTC
